Addgene plasmid #48046: pICH50892
Purpose: (Empty Backbone)
Depositing lab: Sylvestre Marillonnet. Depositing organization: Leibniz Institute of Plant Biochemistry (IPB). Publication: A modular cloning system for standardized assembly of multigene constructs. Weber E, Engler C, Gruetzner R, Werner S, Marillonnet S. PLoS One. 2011 Feb 18;6(2):e16765. doi: 10.1371/journal.pone.0016765. PubMed 21364738.
Backbone
  Vector backbone: pUC19-derived
  Backbone manufacturer: self-made
  Backbone size (bp): 3137
  Vector type: Unspecified
Growth in bacteria
  Bacterial resistance: Ampicillin, 100 μg/mL
  Growth temperature: 37°C
  Growth strain: DH10B
  Copy number: High Copy
Gene/Insert
  Gene/Insert name: None
Terms and licenses: Academic/Nonprofit Terms; Industry Terms: Not Available to Industry
Depositor comments: level M end linker
How to cite: pICH50892 was a gift from Sylvestre Marillonnet (Addgene plasmid # 48046 ; http://n2t.net/addgene:48046 ; RRID:Addgene_48046)
