[The description below was written by a language model from this plasmid's Addgene catalogue record and pLannotate feature annotations shown in this document.]
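Description:
pICH50892 is a small, high-copy bacterial plasmid built on a self-made pUC19-derived backbone and catalogued as an empty backbone, with no gene or insert recorded. The depositor describes it only as a "level M end linker", which places it among the accessory plasmids of the MoClo modular cloning system for standardized assembly of multigene constructs. In that Golden Gate-style hierarchy, end-linker plasmids supply a short fragment that joins the last assembled module to the destination vector, closing the assembly at a given level. The record itself does not state which type IIS restriction sites or fusion overhangs this particular linker carries, or which module position it corresponds to.

The annotated sequence record is about 3.2 kb, slightly larger than the stated backbone size, and shows the standard pUC architecture. This includes the ColE1/pMB1-type high-copy origin and an ampicillin resistance gene (β-lactamase) driven by its own promoter for selection in E. coli. There are also remnants of pBR322-derived bom and rop sequence and a small lacI fragment. The lac regulatory region (CAP binding site, lac promoter and lac operator) sits upstream of a partial pUC multiple cloning site. A partial lacZα coding fragment lies further along, so the lacZα region appears to have been interrupted or modified by the linker sequence.

Between these elements the automated annotation detects a roughly 460 bp stretch with homology to the Potato virus X RNA-dependent RNA polymerase. The record gives no function for it. It may be non-functional filler sequence within the linker region rather than an expressed viral gene, but this is not stated.
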