Features (pLannotate 1.2.2; 12 found; start..end, strand, type, name):
     55..519     +  CDS            RDRP_PVXX3 (fragment): Protein inferred from homology: Swiss-Prot protein existence level 3. RNA replication. The central part of this protein possibly functions as an ATP-binding helicase (Probable). From Potato virus X (strain X3) (PVX).
    505..662     +  CDS            lacZα (fragment): LacZα fragment of β-galactosidase; lacZ fragment
    668..767     -  misc_feature   bom (fragment): basis of mobility region from pBR322
    869..904     -  CDS            rop (fragment): Rop protein, which maintains plasmids at low copy number; rop
    999..1103    +  promoter       AmpR promoter: bla
   1104..1964    +  CDS            AmpR: β-lactamase; bla; confers resistance to ampicillin, carbenicillin, and related antibiotics
   2135..2723    +  rep_origin     ori: high-copy-number ColE1/pMB1/pBR322/pUC origin of replication
   2906..2998    +  CDS            lacI (fragment): lac repressor; lacI; The lac repressor binds to the lac operator to inhibit transcription in E. coli. This inhibition can be relieved by adding lactose or isopropyl-β-D-thiogalactopyranoside (IPTG).
   3011..3032    +  protein_bind   CAP binding site: CAP binding activates transcription in the presence of cAMP. E. coli catabolite activator protein
   3047..3077    +  promoter       lac promoter: promoter for the E. coli lac operon
   3085..3101    +  protein_bind   lac operator: The lac repressor binds to the lac operator to inhibit transcription in E. coli. This inhibition can be relieved by adding lactose or isopropyl-β-D-thiogalactopyranoside (IPTG). lac repressor encoded by lacI
   3138..3175    -  misc_feature   MCS (fragment): pUC18/19 multiple cloning site
>Addgene plasmid #48046 | pICH50892 | depositor full sequence | sequence record 69046 | Full Sequence
TTTGAAGACAATTACTGAGACCGAGGATGCACATGTGACCGAGGGATTGTCTTCGTGGAAACTTGGGACT
TCAGATTCCACCCCTTGCAAGCGTGGAAAGCCTTCCGACCAAGGGAAGTGTCGGATGTAGAGGAAATGGA
AAGTTTGTTCTCAGATGGGGACCTGCTTGATTGCTTCACAAGAATGCCAGCTTATGCGGTAAACGCAGAG
GAAGATTTAGCTGCAATCAGGAAAACGCCCGAGATGGATGTCGGTCAAGAAGTTAAAGAGCCTGCAGGAG
ACAGAAATCAATACTCAAACCCTGCAGAAACTTTCCTCAACAAGCTCCACAGGAAACACAGTAGGGAGGT
GAAACACCAGGCCGCAAAGAAAGCTAAACGCCTAGCTGAAATCCAGGAGTCAATGAGAGCTGAAGGTGAT
GCCGAACCAAATGAAATAAGCGGGACGATGGGGGCAATACCCAGCAACGCCGAACTTCCTGGGCCCAAAG
GGTACCGAGCTCGAATTCACTGGCCGTCGTTTTACAACGTCGTGACTGGGAAAACCCTGGCGTTACCCAA
CTTAATCGCCTTGCAGCACATCCCCCTTTCGCCAGCTGGCGTAATAGCGAAGAGGCCCGCACCGATCGCC
CTTCCCAACAGTTGCGCAGCCTGAATGGCGAATGGCGCCTGATGCGGTATTTTCTCCTTACGCATCTGTG
CGGTATTTCACACCGCATATGGTGCACTCTCAGTACAATCTGCTCTGATGCCGCATAGTTAAGCCAGCCC
CGACACCCGCCAACACCCGCTGACGCGCCCTGACGGGCTTGTCTGCTCCCGGCATCCGCTTACAGACAAG
CTGTGACCATCTCCGGGAGCTGCATGTGTCAGAGGTTTTCACCGTCATCACCGAAACGCGCGAGTCGAAA
GGGCCTCGTGATACGCCTATTTTTATAGGTTAATGTCATGATAATAATGGTTTCTTAGACGTCAGGTGGC
ACTTTTCGGGGAAATGTGCGCGGAACCCCTATTTGTTTATTTTTCTAAATACATTCAAATATGTATCCGC
TCATGAGACAATAACCCTGATAAATGCTTCAATAATATTGAAAAAGGAAGAGTATGAGTATTCAACATTT
CCGTGTCGCCCTTATTCCCTTTTTTGCGGCATTTTGCCTTCCTGTTTTTGCTCACCCAGAAACGCTGGTG
AAAGTAAAAGATGCTGAAGATCAGTTGGGTGCACGAGTGGGTTACATCGAACTGGATCTCAACAGCGGTA
AGATCCTTGAGAGTTTTCGCCCCGAAGAACGTTTTCCAATGATGAGCACTTTTAAAGTTCTGCTATGTGG
CGCGGTATTATCCCGTATTGACGCCGGGCAAGAGCAACTCGGTCGCCGCATACACTATTCTCAGAATGAC
TTGGTTGAGTACTCACCAGTCACAGAAAAGCATCTTACGGATGGCATGACAGTAAGAGAATTATGCAGTG
CTGCCATAACCATGAGTGATAACACTGCGGCCAACTTACTTCTGACAACGATCGGAGGACCGAAGGAGCT
AACCGCTTTTTTGCACAACATGGGGGATCATGTAACTCGCCTTGATCGTTGGGAACCGGAGCTGAATGAA
GCCATACCAAACGACGAGCGTGACACCACGATGCCTGTAGCAATGGCAACAACGTTGCGCAAACTATTAA
CTGGCGAACTACTTACTCTAGCTTCCCGGCAACAATTAATAGACTGGATGGAGGCGGATAAAGTTGCAGG
ACCACTTCTGCGCTCGGCCCTTCCGGCTGGCTGGTTTATTGCTGATAAATCTGGAGCCGGTGAGCGTGGT
TCTCGCGGTATCATTGCAGCACTGGGGCCAGATGGTAAGCCCTCCCGTATCGTAGTTATCTACACGACGG
GGAGTCAGGCAACTATGGATGAACGAAATAGACAGATCGCTGAGATAGGTGCCTCACTGATTAAGCATTG
GTAACTGTCAGACCAAGTTTACTCATATATACTTTAGATTGATTTAAAACTTCATTTTTAATTTAAAAGG
ATCTAGGTGAAGATCCTTTTTGATAATCTCATGACCAAAATCCCTTAACGTGAGTTTTCGTTCCACTGAG
CGTCAGACCCCGTAGAAAAGATCAAAGGATCTTCTTGAGATCCTTTTTTTCTGCGCGTAATCTGCTGCTT
GCAAACAAAAAAACCACCGCTACCAGCGGTGGTTTGTTTGCCGGATCAAGAGCTACCAACTCTTTTTCCG
AAGGTAACTGGCTTCAGCAGAGCGCAGATACCAAATACTGTCCTTCTAGTGTAGCCGTAGTTAGGCCACC
ACTTCAAGAACTCTGTAGCACCGCCTACATACCTCGCTCTGCTAATCCTGTTACCAGTGGCTGCTGCCAG
TGGCGATAAGTCGTGTCTTACCGGGTTGGACTCAAGACGATAGTTACCGGATAAGGCGCAGCGGTCGGGC
TGAACGGGGGGTTCGTGCACACAGCCCAGCTTGGAGCGAACGACCTACACCGAACTGAGATACCTACAGC
GTGAGCTATGAGAAAGCGCCACGCTTCCCGAAGGGAGAAAGGCGGACAGGTATCCGGTAAGCGGCAGGGT
CGGAACAGGAGAGCGCACGAGGGAGCTTCCAGGGGGAAACGCCTGGTATCTTTATAGTCCTGTCGGGTTT
CGCCACCTCTGACTTGAGCGTCGATTTTTGTGATGCTCGTCAGGGGGGCGGAGCCTATGGAAAAACGCCA
GCAACGCGGCCTTTTTACGGTTCCTGGCCTTTTGCTGGCCTTTTGCTCACATGTTCTTTCCTGCGTTATC
CCCTGATTCTGTGGATAACCGTATTACCGCCTTTGAGTGAGCTGATACCGCTCGCCGCAGCCGAACGACC
GAGCGCAGCGAGTCAGTGAGCGAGGAAGCGGAAGAGCGCCCAATACGCAAACCGCCTCTCCCCGCGCGTT
GGCCGATTCATTAATGCAGCTGGCACGACAGGTTTCCCGACTGGAAAGCGGGCAGTGAGCGCAACGCAAT
TAATGTGAGTTAGCTCACTCATTAGGCACCCCAGGCTTTACACTTTATGCTTCCGGCTCGTATGTTGTGT
GGAATTGTGAGCGGATAACAATTTCACACAGGAAACAGCTATGACCATGATTACGCCAAGCTTGCATGCC
TGCAGGTCGACTCTAGAGGATCCCC
