>Addgene plasmid #48046 | pICH50892 | addgene partial sequence | sequence record 71188 | M13_pUC_rev
TGACCATGATTACGCCAAGCTTGCATGCCTGCAGGTCGACTCTAGAGGATCCCCTTGAAGACAATTACTG
AGACCGAGGATGCACATGTGACCGAGGGATTGTCTTCGTGGAAACTTGGGACTTCAGATTCCACCCCTTG
CAAGCGTGGAAAGCCTTCCGACCAAGGGAAGTGTCGGATGTAGAGGAAATGGAAAGTTTGTTCTCAGATG
GGGACTTGCTTGATTGCTTCACAAGAATGCCAGCTTATGCGGTAAACGCAGAGGAAGATTTAGCTGCAAT
CAGGAAAACGCCCGAGATGGATGTCGGTCAAGAAGTTAAAGAACCTGCAGGAGACAGAAATCAATACTCA
AACCCTGCAGAAACTTTCCTCAACAAGCTCCACAGGAAACACAGTAGGGAGGTGAAACACCAGGCCGCAA
AGAAAGCTAAACGCCTAGCTGAAATCCAGGAGTCAATGAGAGCTGAAGGTGATGCCGAACCAAATGAAAT
AAGCGGGGGCATGGGGGCAATACCCAGCAACGCCGAACTTCCTGGGCCCAAAGGGTACCGAGCTCGAATT
CACTGGCCGTCGTTTTACAACGTCGTGACTGGGAAAACCCTGGCGTTACCCAACTTAATCGCCTTGCAGC
ACATCCCCCTTTCGCCAGCTGGCGTAATAGCGAAGAGGCCCGCACCGATCGCCCTTCCCAACAGTTGCGC
AGCCTGAATGGCGAATGGCGCCTGATGCGGTATTTTCTCCTTACGCATCTGTGCGGTATTTCACACCGCA
TATGGTGCACTCTCAGTACAATCTGCTCTGATGCCGCATAGTTAAGCCAGCCCCGACACCCGCCAACACC
CGCTGACGCGCCCTGACGGGCTTGTCTGCTCCCGGCATCCGCTTACAGACAAGCTGTGACCATCTCCGGG
AGCTGCATGTGTCAGAGGTTTTCACCGTCATCACCGAAACGCGCGAGTCGAAAGGGCCTCGTGATACGCC
TATTTTTATAGGTTAATGTCATGATAATAATGGTTTCTTAGACGTCAGGTGGCACTTTTCGGGGAAATGT
GCGCGGAACCCCTATTTGTTTATTTTTCTAAATACATTCAAATATGTATCCGCTCATGAGACAA
